Addgene plasmid #19943: pcDNA3-myc3-NEDD8
Depositing lab: Yue Xiong. Depositing organization: University of North Carolina at Chapel Hill. Publication: The CUL1 C-terminal sequence and ROC1 are required for efficient nuclear accumulation, NEDD8 modification, and ubiquitin ligase activity of CUL1. Furukawa M, Zhang Y, McCarville J, Ohta T, Xiong Y. Mol Cell Biol. 2000 Nov . 20(21):8185-97. 10.1128/MCB.20.21.8185-8197.2000 PubMed 11027288.
Backbone
  Vector backbone: pcDNA3
  Backbone manufacturer: Invitrogen
  Backbone size w/o insert (bp): 5437
  Vector type: Mammalian Expression
Growth in bacteria
  Bacterial resistance: Ampicillin, 100 μg/mL
  Growth temperature: 37°C
  Growth strain: DH5alpha
  Copy number: Unknown
Gene/Insert
  Gene/Insert name: NEDD 8 (Neural precursor cell Expressed, Developmentally Down-regulated 8 (alt name: NEDD8)
  Species: H. sapiens (human)
  Insert size (bp): 245
  GenBank ID: NM_006156
  Entrez Gene: NEDD8 (a.k.a. NEDD-8)
  Tag / fusion protein: myc3 (N terminal on insert)
  Cloning method: Restriction Enzyme; 5′ cloning site HpaI (not destroyed); 3′ cloning site XhoI (not destroyed)
  Sequencing primers: 5′ T7; 3′ SP6
Terms and licenses: Academic/Nonprofit Terms; Industry Terms: Not Available to Industry
Depositor comments: N51S in seq does not appear to affect function
How to cite: pcDNA3-myc3-NEDD8 was a gift from Yue Xiong (Addgene plasmid # 19943 ; http://n2t.net/addgene:19943 ; RRID:Addgene_19943)
