[The description below was written by a language model from this plasmid's Addgene catalogue record.]
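Description:
pcDNA3-myc3-NEDD8 is a mammalian expression plasmid built on the Invitrogen pcDNA3 backbone (about 5.4 kb without insert) and carrying human NEDD8, the small ubiquitin-like modifier that is covalently attached to cullin proteins. It is propagated in E. coli under ampicillin selection; the record lists copy number as unknown. No feature table accompanies the entry, so the regulatory elements are not itemised. However, pcDNA3 as a standard vector drives inserts from the CMV immediate-early promoter with a downstream polyadenylation signal and also carries a neomycin-resistance cassette for G418 selection in mammalian cells. The T7 and SP6 promoter sites flanking the polylinker are the recorded sequencing primer positions.

The insert is a roughly 245 bp NEDD8 coding fragment cloned by restriction digestion between HpaI (5′) and XhoI (3′), both of which remain intact. It is fused at its N terminus to a triple myc epitope tag, which leaves the C-terminal end of NEDD8 free, the end through which it is conjugated to substrates. The tag allows both free NEDD8 and NEDD8-modified proteins to be detected or immunoprecipitated with anti-myc antibodies. The depositor notes that the sequence carries an N51S substitution that does not appear to affect function.

The construct is associated with work on the requirements for nuclear accumulation, NEDD8 modification and ubiquitin ligase activity of CUL1, including the roles of its C-terminal sequence and ROC1. It is suited to transfection experiments that monitor neddylation of cullins or other candidate substrates in mammalian cells.
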