>Addgene plasmid #19943 | pcDNA3-myc3-NEDD8 | addgene partial sequence | sequence record 26172 | 19943 with CMV-F
GAGCTCTCTGGCTAACTAGAGAACCCACTGCTTACTGGCTTATCGAAATTAATACGACTCACTATAGGGA
GACCCAAGCTATGGAGCAAAAGCTCATCTCAGAGGAAGATCTGGAATTAGAGCAAAAGCTCATCTCAGAG
GAAGATCTGGAATTAGAGCAAAAGCTCATCTCAGAGGAAGATCTGGAATTCAGGATCCTGATATCCGCGG
TACCAAGCTTGGTACCGTTAACATGGATCTACATGCTAATTAAAGTGAAGACGCTGACCGGAAAGGAGAT
TGAGATTGACATTGAACCTACAGACAAGGTGGAGCGAATCAAGGAGCGTGTGGAGGAGAAAGAGGGAATC
CCCCCACAACAGCAGAGGCTCATCTACAGTGGCAAGCAGATGAGTGATGAGAAGACAGCAGCTGATTACA
AGATTTTAGGTGGTTCAGTCCTTCACCTGGTGTTGGCTCTGAGAGGAGGAGGTGGTCTTAGGCAGTGATG
GACCCTCGAGCATGCATCTAGAGGGCCCTATTCTATAGTGTCACCTAAATGCTAGAGCTCGCTGATCAGC
CTCGACTGTGCCTTCTAGTTGCCAGCCATCTGTTGTTTGCCCCTCCCCCGTGCCTTCCTTGACCCTGGAA
GGTGCCACTCCCACTGTCCTTTCCTAATAAAATGAGGAAATTGCATCGCATTGTCTGAGTAGGTGTCATT
CTATTCTGGGGGGTGGGGTGGGGCAGGACAGCAAGGGGGAGGATTGGGAAGACAATAGCAGGCATGCTGG
GGATGCGGTGGGCTCTATGGCTTCTGAGGCGGAAAGAACCAGCTGGGGCTCTAGGGGGTATCCCCACGCG
CCCTGTAGCGGCGCATTAA
